>Addgene plasmid #13756 | pCDNA3 Flag Jnk2b1 | addgene partial sequence | sequence record 20241 | T7 5'-TAATACGACTCACTATAGGG-3'
ACAAAAGCGACAGTAAATGTGACAGTCAGTTTTATAGTGTGCAAGTGGCAGACTCAACCTTCACTGTCCT
AAAACGTTACCAGCAGCTGAAACCAATTGGCTCTGGGGCCCAAGGGATTGTTTGTGCTGCATTTGATACA
GTTCTTGGGATAAGTGTTGCAGTCAAGAAACTAAGCCGTCCTTTTCAGAACCAAACTCATGCAAAAAGAG
CTTATCGTGAACTTGTCCTCTTAAAATGTGTCAATCATAAAAATATAATTAGTTTGTTAAATGTGTTTAC
ACCACAAAAAACTCTAGAAGAATTTCAAGATGTGTATTTGGTTATGGAATTAATGGATGCTAACTTATGT
CAGGTTATTCACATGGAGCTGGATCATGAAAGAATGTCCTACCTTCTTTACCAGATGCTTTGTGGTATTA
AACATCTGCATTCAGCTGGTATAATTCATAGAGATTTGAAGCCTAGCAACATTGTTGTGAAATCAGACTG
CACCCTGAAGATCCTTGACTTTGGCCTGGCCCGGACAGCGTGCACTAACTTCATGATGACCCCTTACGTG
GTGACACGGTACTACCGGGCGCCCGAAGTCATCCTGGGTATGGGCTACAAAGAGAACGTTGATATCTGGT
CAGTCGGGTGCATCATGGCAGAAATGGTCCTCCATAAAGTCCTGTTCCCGGGAAGAGACTATATTGATCA
GTGGAATAAAGTTATTGAGCAGCTGGGAAC
