[The description below was written by a language model from this plasmid's Addgene catalogue record.]
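Description:
pCDNA3 Flag Jnk2b1 is a mammalian expression plasmid built on the Invitrogen pCDNA3 backbone (about 5.4 kb without insert). It carries a roughly 1.4 kb human cDNA encoding the JNK2β1 isoform of c-Jun N-terminal kinase 2, the product of the MAPK9 gene (transcript variant 3). The coding sequence was inserted by restriction cloning between the HindIII and BamHI sites of the polylinker, both of which remain intact, and it bears a Flag epitope at its N-terminus. The plasmid is maintained at high copy number in E. coli under ampicillin selection.

The record gives no feature table and does not explicitly name the promoter or any mammalian selection marker. As general background, pCDNA3 vectors drive inserts from the CMV immediate-early promoter with a downstream polyadenylation signal, and they carry a neomycin resistance cassette for G418 selection of stable transfectants. The T7 and SP6 sequencing primers listed for the insert are consistent with the phage promoters that flank the pCDNA3 polylinker.

The Flag tag allows the expressed kinase to be detected by immunoblotting, or immunoprecipitated with anti-Flag antibodies, independently of endogenous JNK proteins. This is useful for immune-complex kinase assays and binding studies. The associated publication concerns the selective interaction of different JNK isoforms with transcription factors, so this construct appears to be one of a set of epitope-tagged JNK isoform expression vectors. Such a set would be used to compare substrate binding and signalling properties among splice variants in transfected mammalian cells.
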