Addgene plasmid #13756: pCDNA3 Flag Jnk2b1
Depositing lab: Roger Davis. Depositing organization: University of Massachusetts, Worcester. Publication: Selective interaction of JNK protein kinase isoforms with transcription factors. Gupta S, Barrett T, Whitmarsh AJ, Cavanagh J, Sluss HK, Derijard B, Davis RJ. EMBO J. 1996 Jun 3. 15(11):2760-70. PubMed 8654373.
Backbone
  Vector backbone: pCDNA3
  Backbone manufacturer: Invitrogen
  Backbone size w/o insert (bp): 5446
  Vector type: Mammalian Expression
Growth in bacteria
  Bacterial resistance: Ampicillin, 100 μg/mL
  Growth temperature: 37°C
  Growth strain: DH5alpha
  Copy number: High Copy
Gene/Insert
  Gene/Insert name: Jnk2b1 (alt name: MAPK9 variant 3)
  Species: H. sapiens (human)
  Insert size (bp): 1400
  GenBank ID: NM_139069
  Entrez Gene: MAPK9 (a.k.a. JNK-55, JNK2, JNK2A, JNK2ALPHA, JNK2B, JNK2BETA, PRKM9, SAPK, SAPK1a, p54a, p54aSAPK)
  Tag / fusion protein: Flag (N terminal on insert)
  Cloning method: Restriction Enzyme; 5′ cloning site Hind III (not destroyed); 3′ cloning site BamHI (not destroyed)
  Sequencing primers: 5′ T7; 3′ Sp6
Terms and licenses: Academic/Nonprofit Terms; Industry Terms: Not Available to Industry
How to cite: pCDNA3 Flag Jnk2b1 was a gift from Roger Davis (Addgene plasmid # 13756 ; http://n2t.net/addgene:13756 ; RRID:Addgene_13756)
